>Addgene plasmid #191333 | pBetaActin-FKBP-Halo-Dync1h1motor | addgene full sequence | sequence record 381754 | Addgene NGS Result
AATCAGCCATATCACATCTGTAGAGGTTTTACTTGCTTTAAAAAACCTCCCACACCTCCCCCTGAACCTG
AAACATAAAATGAATGCAATTGTTGTTGTTAACTTGTTTATTGCAGCTTATAATGGTTACAAATAAAGCA
ATAGCATCACAAATTTCACAAATAAAGCATTTTTTTCACTGCATTCTAGTTGTGGTTTGTCCAAACTCAT
CAATGTATCTTATCATGTCTGGATCAATTCGTAATCATGTCATAGCTGTTTCCTGTGTGAAATTGTTATC
CGCTCACAATTCCACACAACATACGAGCCGGAAGCATAAAGTGTAAAGCCTGGGGTGCCTAATGAGTGAG
CTAACTCACATTAATTGCGTTGCGCTCACTGCCCGCTTTCCAGTCGGGAAACCTGTCGTGCCAGCTGCAT
TAATGAATCGGCCAACGCGCGGGGAGAGGCGGTTTGCGTATTGGGCGCTCTTCCGCTTCCTCGCTCACTG
ACTCGCTGCGCTCGGTCGTTCGGCTGCGGCGAGCGGTATCAGCTCACTCAAAGGCGGTAATACGGTTATC
CACAGAATCAGGGGATAACGCAGGAAAGAACATGTGAGCAAAAGGCCAGCAAAAGGCCAGGAACCGTAAA
AAGGCCGCGTTGCTGGCGTTTTTCCATAGGCTCCGCCCCCCTGACGAGCATCACAAAAATCGACGCTCAA
GTCAGAGGTGGCGAAACCCGACAGGACTATAAAGATACCAGGCGTTTCCCCCTGGAAGCTCCCTCGTGCG
CTCTCCTGTTCCGACCCTGCCGCTTACCGGATACCTGTCCGCCTTTCTCCCTTCGGGAAGCGTGGCGCTT
TCTCATAGCTCACGCTGTAGGTATCTCAGTTCGGTGTAGGTCGTTCGCTCCAAGCTGGGCTGTGTGCACG
AACCCCCCGTTCAGCCCGACCGCTGCGCCTTATCCGGTAACTATCGTCTTGAGTCCAACCCGGTAAGACA
CGACTTATCGCCACTGGCAGCAGCCACTGGTAACAGGATTAGCAGAGCGAGGTATGTAGGCGGTGCTACA
GAGTTCTTGAAGTGGTGGCCTAACTACGGCTACACTAGAAGAACAGTATTTGGTATCTGCGCTCTGCTGA
AGCCAGTTACCTTCGGAAAAAGAGTTGGTAGCTCTTGATCCGGCAAACAAACCACCGCTGGTAGCGGTGG
TTTTTTTGTTTGCAAGCAGCAGATTACGCGCAGAAAAAAAGGATCTCAAGAAGATCCTTTGATCTTTTCT
ACGGGGTCTGACGCTCAGTGGAACGAAAACTCACGTTAAGGGATTTTGGTCATGAGATTATCAAAAAGGA
TCTTCACCTAGATCCTTTTAAATTAAAAATGAAGTTTTAAATCAATCTAAAGTATATATGAGTAAACTTG
GTCTGACAGTTACCAATGCTTAATCAGTGAGGCACCTATCTCAGCGATCTGTCTATTTCGTTCATCCATA
GTTGCCTGACTCCCCGTCGTGTAGATAACTACGATACGGGAGGGCTTACCATCTGGCCCCAGTGCTGCAA
TGATACCGCGAGACCCACGCTCACCGGCTCCAGATTTATCAGCAATAAACCAGCCAGCCGGAAGGGCCGA
GCGCAGAAGTGGTCCTGCAACTTTATCCGCCTCCATCCAGTCTATTAATTGTTGCCGGGAAGCTAGAGTA
AGTAGTTCGCCAGTTAATAGTTTGCGCAACGTTGTTGCCATTGCTACAGGCATCGTGGTGTCACGCTCGT
CGTTTGGTATGGCTTCATTCAGCTCCGGTTCCCAACGATCAAGGCGAGTTACATGATCCCCCATGTTGTG
CAAAAAAGCGGTTAGCTCCTTCGGTCCTCCGATCGTTGTCAGAAGTAAGTTGGCCGCAGTGTTATCACTC
ATGGTTATGGCAGCACTGCATAATTCTCTTACTGTCATGCCATCCGTAAGATGCTTTTCTGTGACTGGTG
AGTACTCAACCAAGTCATTCTGAGAATAGTGTATGCGGCGACCGAGTTGCTCTTGCCCGGCGTCAATACG
GGATAATACCGCGCCACATAGCAGAACTTTAAAAGTGCTCATCATTGGAAAACGTTCTTCGGGGCGAAAA
CTCTCAAGGATCTTACCGCTGTTGAGATCCAGTTCGATGTAACCCACTCGTGCACCCAACTGATCTTCAG
CATCTTTTACTTTCACCAGCGTTTCTGGGTGAGCAAAAACAGGAAGGCAAAATGCCGCAAAAAAGGGAAT
AAGGGCGACACGGAAATGTTGAATACTCATACTCTTCCTTTTTCAATATTATTGAAGCATTTATCAGGGT
TATTGTCTCATGAGCGGATACATATTTGAATGTATTTAGAAAAATAAACAAATAGGGGTTCCGCGCACAT
TTCCCCGAAAAGTGCCACCTGACGTCTAAGAAACCATTATTATCATGACATTAACCTATAAAAATAGGCG
TATCACGAGGCCCTTTCGTCTCGCGCGTTTCGGTGATGACGGTGAAAACCTCTGACACATGCAGCTCCCG
GAGACGGTCACAGCTTGTCTGTAAGCGGATGCCGGGAGCAGACAAGCCCGTCAGGGCGCGTCAGCGGGTG
TTGGCGGGTGTCGGGGCTGGCTTAACTATGCGGCATCAGAGCAGATTGTACTGAGAGTGCACCATATGCG
GTGTGAAATACCGCACAGATGCGTAAGGAGAAAATACCGCATCAGGCGCCATTCGCCATTCAGGCTGCGC
AACTGTTGGGAAGGGCGATCGGTGCGGGCCTCTTCGCTATTACGCCAGCTGGCGAAAGGGGGATGTGCTG
CAAGGCGATTAAGTTGGGTAACGCCAGGGTTTTCCCAGTCACGACGTTGTAAAACGACGGCCAGTGCCAA
GTTGGGATCTTTGCATTGGCCCACGGCTCTCAGGATGGGGATGCTCCCCTTCAGCACCCGGTTCCCCTTG
GAAACTGATGGTCCTGGCTCTGTGGCATGGCAGTGGCACTGTGAGGAGCCCCCTACCAGCAGCACACAGT
GGGGTTGGCACTGCCACGCTCCGGATGCCGCGCTCTGATCCAACCCCATAATCAAGGGAACCCGAATTGC
CCCATCATTGCCCCCACCACCCCCATCCTGCCGGGCCCTCACACCCCACGCTGCCTTCTGGTGACATTCC
CCAGCCCAAACCCACGGCTTCATGGCTACCGCGGGGCATTTCCCATTGCCGCCCCATTATCAGCTCTGCA
CACCTCCCGCTGTACCCATGCCTCGTGGCTGCCCTTCTTTGACGTATAATCTTCTAATTAATACCCGGCC
TTGTCAAAGTGGAGCACAAACGTTAATTAATTCCCCAGCAGGCAGGTAATTAACAGTGTGACTCCCTTTT
TGCTGCGAGTGGGGCTGATACAGAGAGATGTGGCACTATGGAGCCCACGGGGTCCTGGCACTGGGTGCCC
ACGGAGGTCCCCATGTGCTGCAGTGTCACCGCCTCCGAGGAGACAGTATTGTCCCTGCGGTGTCCCTGCA
GCTCAGCTCTGTCCACAGGGCCACCTCCAGTTTGGAGGGGACACAATGCAGCCCCGATGCAACCCATCCT
CGCAGCATCCCAGGGACAAAGACCCCACTGCAAGACCGCACACAGGGCTGGGTCCCGCTCCCCTAATATC
TACAGTGCTTCTTGCATGGCCCCTTAATCAATGCAGTTAATCAGCATGCGCTCATGCACCGCTCTGGAGC
TGCAAAGCCCCTCGCAGCGCTGCTCACCAACACCGCGCACCGCCCCGGCCCAGCCTGCAGCACGCGCTGC
AAACAGGAAAGAAACAAAATATTGCCCAAATGTAGGCAAAGGCATTCGGCTGCCTTGACCTCCGCCGGGC
CGGGCCCTGCCTGACTCAGCTCCTTACTCAGCGCTCGCTTCCTCCCTCCGGCTGCCACCGCCGCAGCGCA
CACCCTGACAAAGAGTGGCCCTTAACGGGCTCTGAGGTGCACCCAGCAGTGCACTCAGCAGTCCAAGGGC
CGGCCTGGAGGTTTGCACCGCTACGTGCTGACATTAGCATTGAACTTGGCCCTGGGTAGTGCTGCAGGCC
GGGCGGGGTGGGTGTAGAGAGTGCAGCGCGCGTTGCACCCGGTGCCCCTTCCCCTCCCTTGCATCCCAGC
AGGCTGCACCCCAGCACCAGGCCCGTGCATGCATGCTCCTGGTGTTATTGCAGCCTGGTGCATGCATGCG
TCTTGATGGTGCAGCGCTGTGCATGCATCCTCCTTGGTGTGTAGCAGTCTAGTGCATGCATACCCCTCGG
TGTTATTGCTGCTCTGTGCACGCACGCTCATTGTATCACTTCATCCCAGTGCATGCACTCACACTGGAGC
GATTGCTGCTCGGTGCACGCACACTCATTGTATCACTGCAGCTCAGTGGCTGCACGCACACCGGTGTTAT
TGCTGCTCGGTGCGTGCATGCACATCAGTGTCGCTGCAGCTCAGTGCATGCACGCTCATTGCCCATCGCT
ATCCCTGCCTCTCCTGCTGGCGCTCCCCGGGAGGTGACTTCAAGGGGACCGCAGGACCACCTCGGGGGTG
GGGGGAGGGCTGCACACGCGGACCCCGCTCCCCCTCCCCAACAAAGCACTGTGGAATCAAAAAGGGGGGA
GGGGGGATGGAGGGGCGCGTCACACCCCCGCCCCACACCCTCACCTCGAGGTGAGCCCCACGTTCTGCTT
CACTCTCCCCATCTCCCCCCCCTCCCCACCCCCAATTTTGTATTTATTTATTTTTTAATTATTTTGTGCA
GCGATGGGGGCGGGGSGAGGCGGAGAGGTGCGGCGGCAGCCAATCAGAGCGGCGCGCTCCGAAAGTTTCC
TTTTATGGCGAGGCGGCGGCGGCGGCGGCCCTATAAAAAGCGAAGCGCGCGGCGGGCGGGAGTCGCTGCG
CGCTGCCTTCGCCCCGTGCCCCGCTCCGCCGCCGCCTCGCGCCGCCCGCCCCGGCTCTGACTGACCGCGT
TACTCCCACAGGTGAGCGGGCGGGACGGCCCTTCTCCTCCGGGCTGTAATTAGCGCTTGGTTTAATGACG
GCTCGTTTCTTTTCTGTGGCTGCGTGAAAGCCTTAAAGGGCTCCGGGAGGGCCCTTTGTGCGGGGGGGAG
CGGCTCGGGGGGTGCGTGCGTGTGTGTGTGCGTGGGGAGCGCCGCGTGCGGCTCCGCGCTGCCCGGCGGC
TGTGAGCGCTGCGGGCGCGGCGCGGGGCTTTGTGCGCTCCGCAGTGTGCGCGAGGGGAGCGCGGCCGGGG
GCGGTGCCCCGCGGTGCGGGGGGGGCTGCGAGGGGAACAAAGGCTGCGTGCGGGGTGTGTGCGTGGGGGG
GTGAGCAGGGGGTGTGGGCGCGGCGGTCGGGCTGTAACCCCCCCCTGCACCCCCCTCCCCGAGTTGCTGA
GCACGGCCCGGCTTCGGGTGCGGGGCTCCGTGCGGGGCGTGGCGCGGGGCTCGCCGTGCCGGGCGGGGGG
TGGCGGCAGGTGGGGGTGCCGGGCGGGGCGGGGCCGCCTCGGGCCGGGGAGGGCTCGGGGGAGGGGCGCG
GCGGCCCCCGGAGCGCCGGCGGCTGTCGAGGCGCGGCGAGCCGCAGCCATTGCCTTTTATGGTAATCGTG
CGAGAGGGCGCAGGGACTTCCTTTGTCCCAAATCTGTGCGGAGCCGAAATCTGGGAGGCGCCGCCGCACC
CCCTCTAGCGGGCGCGGGGCGAAGCGGTGCGGCGCCGGCAGGAAGGAAATGGGCGGGGAGGGCCTTCGTG
CGTCGCCGCGCCGCCGTCCCCTTCTCCATCTCCAGCCTCGGGGCTGTCCGCAGGGGGACGGCTGCCTTCG
GGGGGGACGGGGCAGGGCGGGGTTCGGCTTCTGGCGTGTGACCGGCGGGGTTTATATCTTCCCTTCTCTG
TTCCTCCGCAGCCCCCAAGCTAGCATGGGAGTGCAGGTGGAAACCATCTCCCCAGGAGACGGGCGCACCT
TCCCCAAGCGCGGCCAGACCTGCGTGGTGCACTACACCGGGATGCTTGAAGATGGAAAGAAATTTGATTC
CTCCCGGGACAGAAACAAGCCCTTTAAGTTTATGCTAGGCAAGCAGGAGGTGATCCGAGGCTGGGAAGAA
GGGGTTGCCCAGATGAGTGTGGGTCAGAGAGCCAAACTGACTATATCTCCAGATTATGCCTATGGTGCCA
CTGGGCACCCAGGCATCATCCCACCACATGCCACTCTCGTCTTCGATGTGGAGCTTCTAAAACTGGAAGG
AAGTTCAGGAGGTTCTAGTATGGCAGAAATCGGTACTGGCTTTCCATTCGACCCCCATTATGTGGAAGTC
CTGGGCGAGCGCATGCACTACGTCGATGTTGGTCCGCGCGATGGCACCCCTGTGCTGTTCCTGCACGGTA
ACCCGACCTCCTCCTACGTGTGGCGCAACATCATCCCGCATGTTGCACCGACCCATCGCTGCATTGCTCC
AGACCTGATCGGTATGGGCAAATCCGACAAACCAGACCTGGGTTATTTCTTCGACGACCACGTCCGCTTC
ATGGATGCCTTCATCGAAGCCCTGGGTCTGGAAGAGGTCGTCCTGGTCATTCACGACTGGGGCTCCGCTC
TGGGTTTCCACTGGGCCAAGCGCAATCCAGAGCGCGTCAAAGGTATTGCATTTATGGAGTTCATCCGCCC
TATCCCGACCTGGGACGAATGGCCAGAATTTGCCCGCGAGACCTTCCAGGCCTTCCGCACCACCGACGTC
GGCCGCAAGCTGATCATCGATCAGAACGTTTTTATCGAGGGTACGCTGCCGATGGGTGTCGTCCGCCCGC
TGACTGAAGTCGAGATGGACCATTACCGCGAGCCGTTCCTGAATCCTGTTGACCGCGAGCCACTGTGGCG
CTTCCCAAACGAGCTGCCAATCGCCGGTGAGCCAGCGAACATCGTCGCGCTGGTCGAAGAATACATGGAC
TGGCTGCACCAGTCCCCTGTCCCGAAGCTGCTGTTCTGGGGCACCCCAGGCGTTCTGATCCCACCGGCCG
AAGCCGCTCGCCTGGCCAAAAGCCTGCCTAACTGCAAGGCTGTGGACATCGGCCCGGGTCTGAATCTGCT
GCAAGAAGACAACCCGGACCTGATCGGCAGCGAGATCGCGCGCTGGCTGTCGACGCTCGAGATTTCCGGC
TCTGGTGGATCAAGTGGTGGAGGCGAGATGGCCTTGGAAGAATTTTTGAAGCAGATACGAGAAGTGTGGA
ACACATACGAACTAGACTTGGTCAACTATCAGAACAAATGCCGCCTCATCCGAGGCTGGGATGACCTCTT
CAACAAGGTCAAGGAGCATATCAACAGCGTCTCTGCCATGAAACTCTCTCCCTATTACAAGGTTTTTGAA
GAAGATGCCCTGAGCTGGGAGGACAAGCTGAACCGAATCATGGCTCTCTTTGACGTGTGGATTGACGTGC
AGAGGCGCTGGGTCTACTTGGAAGGCATCTTCACAGGCAGTGCGGACATCAAACATCTGCTGCCTGTGGA
AACCCAGCGCTTCCAGAGTATCAGCACGGAGTTTTTGGCTCTGATGAAAAAAGTCTCCAAGTCTCCACTT
GTGATGGATGTTCTGAACATACAGGGAGTCCAGAGGTCTCTGGAAAGGTTGGCAGACCTGCTGGGGAAGA
TCCAGAAAGCATTGGGGGAGTACCTGGAACGGGAGCGCTCGTCTTTCCCCAGGTTCTACTTTGTGGGTGA
TGAGGATTTGCTTGAGATCATTGGGAATAGCAAGAACGTGGCTAAGTTGCAGAAGCACTTCAAGAAAATG
TTCGCCGGCGTTTCCAGCATCATCTTAAATGAGGATAACTCTGTGGTCCTCGGCATCTCATCCCGAGAAG
GGGAGGAGGTTATGTTTAAAACTCCAGTGTCCATCACTGAACACCCCAAAATCAATGAGTGGCTCACTCT
GGTGGAAAAGGAGATGAGAGTCACCTTGGCTAAACTTCTGGCAGAGTCTGTTACAGAAGTGGAGATTTTT
GGAAAAGCAACTTCTATTGACCCAAATACCTACATTACTTGGATTGATAAATACCAGGCCCAGCTAGTGG
TATTGTCAGCCCAGATAGCCTGGTCCGAGAACGTGGAGAATGCGCTGAGCAACGTTGGGGGAGGTGGTGA
TGTGGGGCCCTTGCAGTCTGTGCTGAGCAATGTGGAGGTCACACTCAACGTCTTAGCGGACTCTGTCCTC
ATGGAGCAGCCTCCTCTCCGGAGACGGAAGCTGGAGCACTTGATCACAGAGCTGGTTCACCAAAGAGACG
TTACCAGGTCCTTGATCAAAAGCAAGATCGACAACGCCAAATCTTTCGAATGGCTCAGCCAGATGCGATT
TTACTTTGACCCTAAGCAAACGGACGTGTTACAGCAGCTGTCCATTCAGATGGCCAATGCCAAGTTTAAC
TACGGCTTTGAGTACCTGGGTGTTCAAGACAAGCTGGTTCAGACGCCCCTCACTGACCGTTGCTATTTGA
CAATGACACAAGCTTTGGAGGCCAGGCTTGGGGGCTCCCCATTTGGACCTGCTGGAACCGGAAAGACAGA
GTCCGTCAAAGCCCTCGGCCATCAGCTGGGGCGGTTCGTCTTAGTTTTCAACTGTGACGAAACCTTTGAT
TTCCAGGCGATGGGACGTATCTTTGTGGGGCTTTGCCAAGTGGGCGCGTGGGGCTGCTTTGATGAGTTTA
ACCGCCTGGAGGAGCGGATGCTCTCAGCTGTATCCCAGCAGGTGCAGTGCATACAAGAGGCACTGCGGGA
GCATTCCAACCCCAACTACGACAAGACCTCAGCCCCCATTACTTGTGAGCTGCTGAACAAACAAGTCAAG
GTTAGCCCAGACATGGCTATCTTCATCACCATGAACCCAGGCTATGCAGGTCGCTCAAACCTCCCCGACA
ACCTCAAGAAGCTCTTCCGGAGCTTGGCGATGACCAAGCCTGACCGGCAGCTGATCGCCCAGGTCATGCT
GTACTCGCAGGGCTTCCGGACTGCTGAGGTCCTTGCCAACAAGATCGTCCCGTTCTTCAAACTGTGTGAT
GAGCAACTGTCTTCTCAAAGCCATTATGACTTTGGGCTTCGGGCTTTGAAGAGTGTGCTTGTAAGTGCAG
GCAATGTGAAGAGGGAGAGGATCCAGAAGATAAAGAGGGAGAAAGAAGAACGGGGGGAAGCAGTTGATGA
AGGAGAGATTGCTGAGAACCTACCTGAGCAGGAGATTCTGATCCAGAGTGTCTGCGAGACAATGGTGCCC
AAGCTGGTGGCAGAAGATATCCCGCTGCTCTTCAGCCTCCTGTCTGACGTGTTTCCTGGAGTCCAGTACC
ACCGTGGGGAGATGACAGCCCTTCGAGAAGAGCTGAAGAAAGTGTGTCAGGAGATGTACTTGACATATGG
CGACGGAGAAGAAGTTGGCGGGATGTGGGTTGAAAAGGTTCTCCAGCTCTATCAGATCACGCAGATTAAC
CACGGCCTGATGATGGTTGGGCCTTCAGGAAGTGGGAAGAGCATGGCCTGGCGAGTGCTGCTGAAGGCTC
TAGAGAGGCTTGAGGGTGTGGAGGGCGTGGCCCACATAATTGACCCCAAGGCCATCAGCAAAGACCACCT
CTACGGAACCTTGGATCCCAACACCAGGGAGTGGACAGACGGACTCTTCACACACGTGCTGAGAAAGATC
ATAGACAATGTGAGAGGTGAGCTGCAGAAACGCCAGTGGATTGTCTTTGATGGCGATGTGGACCCCGAGT
GGGTGGAGAACCTGAACTCCGTGCTGGATGACAACAAGCTCCTGACGCTGCCTAATGGAGAGCGCCTTAG
CCTGCCTCCCAATGTGCGAATAATGTTTGAAGTGCAGGACTTGAAATACGCGACGCTGGCCACGGTGTCT
CGCTGTGGCATGGTGTGGTTCAGTGAGGACGTCCTGAGCACAGACATGATCTTCAATAACTTCCTGGCCA
GGCTGCGCAGCATTCCCCTGGATGAAGGGGAGGACGAGGCACAGCGTAGGCGAAAAGGCAAAGAAGACGA
GGGCGAAGAGGCCGCTTCTCCAATGCTGCAGATTCAAAGAGATGCAGCAACGATCATGCAGCCGTACTTC
ACGTCCAACGGCCTGGTCACCAAGGCGCTGGAGCACGCCTTCAAGCTGGAGCACATCATGGACCTGACGC
GCCTGCGCTGCCTGGGCTCGCTCTTCTCCATGCTGCACCAGGCCTGCCGCAACGTGGCGCAGTACAATGC
CAACCATCCTGATTTCCCCATGCAGATTGAGCAGCTGGAGCGCTACATTCAGCGCTATCTGGTTTACGCC
ATCCTCTGGTCCTTATCTGGAGACAGCCGGCTGAAGATGAGAGCAGAGCTGGGCGAGTACATCCGGAGGA
TCACCACTGTGCCGCTGCCCACTGCGCCCAACGTCCCCATCATTGACTATGAGGTGTCCATCAGTGGAGA
GTGGTCGCCGTGGCAGGCCAAGGTGCCTCAGATTGAAGTGGAGACACACAAGGTGGCAGCCCCAGATGTC
GTCGTGCCAACCTTAGATACAGTCCGCCATGAAGCTCTCCTGTACACTTGGCTGGCTGAACACAAACCCC
TGGTCTTATGTGGCCCTCCTGGGTCTGGCAAGACCATGACACTCTTCAGTGCTCTCCGGGCCTTGCCTGA
CATGGAGGTTGTGGGCCTAAACTTCTCAAGTGCCACTACACCAGAGCTGTTGCTGAAGACGTTTGACCAC
TACTGCGAATACAGGCGTACACCTAACGGTGTTGTCTTGGCTCCTGTTCAGCTTGGAAAGTGGCTGGTCT
TGTTCTGTGATGAAATCAACTTGCCCGATATGGATAAATACGGCACACAGAGAGTCATCTCCTTCATCAG
ACAGATGGTGGAGCATGGAGGCTTCTATCGTACCTCAGACCAAACGTGGGTAAAGCTAGAGAGAATCCAG
TTTGTTGGGGCTTGCAATCCACCCACTGACCCTGGGAGAAAGCCCCTCTCACACAGGTTCTTGCGCCACG
TGCCTGTTGTATATGTGGATTACCCAGGACCAGCCTCCCTGACGCAAATCTATGGCACTTTTAACCGCGC
CATGCTGAGGCTCATTCCCTCGCTCCGTACCTATGCAGAACCCCTCACTGCCGCCATGGTGGAGTTCTAT
ACCATGTCACAGGAGCGGTTTACTCAGGACACACAGCCACACTATATCTACTCGCCCCGTGAGATGACTC
GGTGGGTAAGAGGAATCTTTGAAGCACTGAGACCCCTGGAGACATTGCCTGTTGAAGGTCTCATTCGTAT
TTGGGCACATGAAGCCCTCCGTCTCTTCCAAGACAGGCTTGTGGAGGATGAGGAGCGGCGCTGGACTGAC
GAAAACATTGACATGGTTGCCTTGAAGCACTTCCCTAACATAGACAAAGAGAAAGCCATGAGCCGGCCTA
TCCTGTACAGCAACTGGCTGTCAAAGGATTATATCCCAGTTGACCAAGAAGAGCTAAGGGATTATGTCAA
GGCTAGGCTGAAGGTCTTCTATGAAGAAGAACTTGATGTTCCCTTGGTCTTATTCAATGAAGTTCTGGAC
CATGTGCTGAGGATCGACAGAATATTCCGACAACCTCAAGGCCATCTGCTTCTGATTGGTGTTAGTGGAG
CTGGAAAAACCACCCTGTCTCGCTTTGTCGCCTGGATGAATGGCTTGAGTGTATACCAGATTAAGGTCCA
CAGGAAGTACACTGGGGAAGACTTCGATGAAGATCTTAGGACAGTGCTGAGACGGTCTGGCTGTAAAAAT
GAAAAGATAGCATTCATAATGGATGAGTCCAACGTCTTAGATTCCGGATTCCTGGAACGAATGAATACCC
TTCTGGCTAATGGCGAGGTTCCTGGGCTCTTTGAAGGGGATGAGTATGCCACGCTGATGACACAGTGCAA
AGAGGGGGCCCAGAAGGAGGGGCTCATGCTGGACTCCCACGAGGAGCCCTACAAGTGGTTCACCAGCCAG
GTGATCCGCAACCTGCACGTGGTCTTCACCATGAACCCGTCCTCAGAGGGGCTCAAGGACAGGGCGGCCA
CCTCACCAGCCCTTTTCAACAGGTGTGTGCTGAACTGGTTTGGTGACTGGTCCACTGAAGCACTGTATCA
AGTCGGCAAAGAATTCACCAGTAAGATGGACCTGGAGAAGCCGAACTATATAGTGCCTGACTACATGCCA
GTTGTGTATGATAAACTGCCGCAGCCCCCAACACACCGGGAAGCCATTGTGAACAGCTGTGTGTTTGTCC
ATCAGACTCTTCACCAGGCTAATGCGCGCCTGGCGAAGCGAGGTGGCAGAACGATGGCCATCACACCTCG
GCACTACCTGGACTTCATCAACCACTACGCCAACCTCTTCCATGAGAAGCGCAGCGAGTTGGAGGAGCAG
CAGATGCACCTGAATGTTGGGCTCCGAAAAATCAAAGAGACCGTGGACCAGGTGGAAGAACTGCGCCGTG
ACCTGAGGATCAAGAGCCAAGAGCTGGAGGTCAAGAACGCAGCGGCCAATGACAAGCTGAAGAAAATGGT
GAAAGACCAGCAAGAGGCTGAGAAGAAGAAGGTCATGAGCCAAGAAATCCAGGAGCAGCTACACAAACAG
CAGGAAGTGATCGCAGACAAGCAGATGAGTGTCAAGGAGGACCTGGATAAAGTGGAGCCTGCTGTCATCG
AGGCCCAGAACGCTGTGAAGTCCATCAAGAAGCAGCACCTGGTGGAGGTGAGGTCCATGGCCAACCCTCC
TGCAGCTGTGAAGCTGGCTCTGGAGTCCATCTGCCTGCTGCTTGGTGAGAGCACCACGGACTGGAAGCAG
ATCCGCTCCATCATCATGAGAGAGAACTTCATCCCCACCATCGTCAACTTCTCGGCTGAGGAGATCAGTG
ATGCCATACGAGAGAAGATGAAGAAAAACTACATGTCCAACCCCAGTTACAACTATGAGATCGTCAACCG
GGCTTCCCTGGCTTGTGGTCCTATGGTGAAGTGGGCGATTGCACAGCTCAATTATGCAGACATGTTAAAG
CGAGTGGAGCCCCTGAGGAATGAGCTGCAGAAGCTGGAAGATGACGCCAAGGACAACCAGCAGAAAGCCA
ATGAGGTGGAGCAGATGATCAGGGACCTGGAAGCCAGCATTGCCCGCTACAAGGAGGAGTACGCTGTCCT
CATCTCTGAGGCCCAGGCCATCAAGGCAGACCTGGCAGCTGTGGAAGCAAAGGTAAACCGGAGCACTGCA
CTTCTAAAGAGTTTATCTGCCGAAAGGGAACGTTGGGAAAAGACGAGTGAAACTTTCAAAAACCAGATGT
CTACCATTGCTGGGGACTGCCTCCTGTCGGCGGCCTTCATTGCTTACGCTGGCTACTTTGACCAGCAAAT
GCGCCAGAACTTGTTCACCACCTGGTCTCATCACTTACAGCAAGCCAACATCCAGTTCCGCACAGACATT
GCAAGGACGGAGTACCTCTCCAATGCTGACGAACGCCTCCGCTGGCAGGCCAGCTCTCTGCCTGCCGACG
ACCTGTGCACAGAGAATGCCATCATGCTAAAACGATTCAATAGGTACCCGCTGATCATCGACCCCTCCGG
ACAGGCCACAGAATTCATCATGAATGAATATAAGGACCGGAAGATCACAAGGACCAGCTTCTTAGATGAT
GCCTTCCGGAAGAATTTGGAGAGTGCTCTGAGATTTGGCAATCCCCTTCTTGTCCAGGATGTGGAAAGCT
ACGATCCAGTTTTGAATCCAGTACTGAACCGTGAAGTTCGGCGAACAGGAGGGAGGGTGCTGATTACCCT
CGGTGACCAAGACATAGACCTGTCACCATCCTTTGTCATCTTTCTGTCTACCCGAGACCCAACTGTGGAG
TTCCCACCAGACCTCTGCTCCCGGGTGACCTTTGTGAACTTCACCGTCACCCGCAGCAGTTTACAGAGCC
AGTGTCTCAATGAAGTGCTTAAAGCAGAAAGGCCAGACGTGGACGAGAAGCGCTCCGACCTCCTGAAACT
GCAAGGGGAGTTCCAACTCCGTTTACGGCAGCTTGAAAAGTCTCTGCTCCAAGCTCTGAATGAGGTAAAA
GGCCGCATTCTGGATGACGACACCATCATTACAACCCTGGAGAATCTGAAGCGGGAAGCTGCCGAGGTTA
CCAGAAAGGTGGAGGAGACAGATATTGTCATGCAGGAGGTGGAGACCGTGTCCCAGCAGTACCTGCCGCT
GTCCACTGCCTGCAGCAGCATCTACTTCACTATGGAGTCCTTGAAGCAGGTTCACTTCCTGTACCAGTAC
TCTCTGCAGTTCTTCCTGGACATCTACCACAACGTGCTGTATGAGAACCCCAACCTGAAGGGTGCCACCG
ATCACACACAGCGCCTCTCCATCATAACCAAGGACCTCTTCCAGGTGGCCTTTAACCGAGTGGCTCGAGG
CATGCTGCACCAGGACCACATCACCTTCGCCATGCTGCTAGCGAGGATCAAGCTGAAAGGCACCGTGGGG
GAGCCCACCTATGATGCAGAGTTCCAGCACTTCCTCAGAGGGAAGGAGATTGTGCTGAGTGCTGGCTCCA
CCCCCAAAATCCAGGGCCTGACCGTAGAGCAGGCAGAAGCTGTCGTGAGGTTGAGCTGTCTGCCTGCATT
TAAAGATCTGATTGCCAAGGTGCAGGCAGATGAGCAGTTTGGCATTTGGCTGGATAGCAGTTCACCAGAG
CAGACCGTGCCATACCTCTGGAGCGAGGAAACGCCTACAACTCCCATTGGGCAGGCCATCCACCGCCTGC
TCCTGATTCAAGCCTTCCGACCCGACCGCCTGTTGGCCATGGCCCACATGTTTGTTTCCACAAACCTCGG
AGAGTCCTTCATGTCCATCATGGAGCAGCCTCTCGACCTCACCCACATTGTGGGCACAGAGGTGAAGCCA
AACACACCTGTCCTGATGTGCTCTGTGCCTGGGTATGATGCCAGCGGACATGTTGAGGACCTCGCAGCAG
AGCAGAACACGCAGATCACGTCTATTGCCATCGGCTCAGCAGAAGGCTTTAACCAAGCAGATAAGGCCAT
CAACACCGCCGTGAAGTCAGGCAGGTGGGTGATGTTGAAGAACGTGCACCTGGCCCCGGGCTGGCTGATG
CAGCTGGAGAAGAAGCTGCACTCCCTGCAGCCCCACGCCTGCTTCCGACTTTTCCTCACCATGGAGATCA
ACCCCAAGGTGCCCGTGAACCTGCTCCGTGCTGGTCGGATCTTTGTGTTTGAGCCACCACCCGGAGTGAA
AGCCAACATGCTGAGGACATTTAGCAGCATCCCTGTCTCTAGGATATGCAAGTCTCCAAATGAGCGCGCC
CGCTTGTATTTCCTGCTGGCTTGGTTCCATGCCATCATCCAAGAGCGCCTGCGCTATGCTCCACTGGGGT
GGTCAAAGAAGTACGAATTTGGAGAATCTGACCTTCGATCAGCTTGTGACACGGTGGACACGTGGCTGGA
CGACACAGCCAAGGGCCGGCAGAACATCTCACCGGATAAGATCCCATGGTCTGCCCTGAAGACCCTGATG
GCGCAGTCCATCTATGGTGGGCGGGTGGACAATGAGTTCGACCAGCGTCTGCTCAACACCTTCCTGGAGC
GGCTGTTCACCACCCGCAGCTTCGACAGTGAATTCAAGCTGGCGTGCAAGGTTGACGGGCACAAGGACAT
CCAGATGCCTGATGGTATCAGGCGAGAGGAGTTTGTGCAGTGGGTGGAGCTGCTGCCTGACGCCCAGACA
CCCTCATGGCTGGGCCTCCCCAACAATGCTGAAAGGGTCCTGCTTACCACCCAAGGCGTGGACATGATCA
GCAAGATGCTGAAGATGCAGATGCTGGAGGACGAGGATGACCTGGCCTACGCAGAGACGGAGAAGAAGGC
AAGGACGGACTCCACCTCCGATGGCCGTCCAGCCTGGATGAGGACACTGCACACCACGGCGTCCAACTGG
CTGCACCTCATCCCACAGACACTGAGCCCCCTGAAGCGCACCGTGGAGAACATCAAGGATCCTTTGTTTA
GGTTCTTTGAGAGAGAAGTAAAGATGGGGGCCAAGTTACTCCAAGATGTGCGCCAAGATCTTGCTGACGT
CGTTCAAGTGTGCGAGGGGAAAAAGAAGCAGACAAACTACCTGCGCACGCTCATCAATGAGCTGGTGAAA
GGGATCTTGCCTCGGAGCTGGTCCCATTACACAGTGCCTGCAGGCATGACTGTGATCCAGTGGGTGTCAG
ATTTCAGCGAGAGGATCAAACAGCTGCAGAACATCTCACAAGCAGCTGCATCTGGTGGTGCCAAGGAACT
GAAGAACATCCACGTGTGCCTGGGTGGCCTGTTTGTACCTGAGGCCTACATCACTGCCACCAGACAGTAT
GTGGCACAAGCTAACAGCTGGTCCCTGGAGGAACTCTGCCTGGAAGTCAATGTCACCGCCTCACAGAGTG
CCACCCTTGATGCCTGCAGCTTTGGAGTCACAGGTCTGAAGCTCCAAGGGGCCACGTGCAGCAACAACAA
GCTATCACTCTCCAATGCCATCTCCACAGTCCTCCCCCTCACACAGCTGCGCTGGGTGAAACAAACAAGC
GCCGAGAAGAAGGCCAGCGTGGTGACCTTACCTGTCTACCTGAACTTCACCCGGGCAGACCTCATCTTCA
CCGTGGACTTTGAAATTGCTACAAAGGAAGATCCTCGCAGCTTCTATGAGCGTGGAGTTGCCGTTCTGTG
CACTGAGTAAAAGCTTCGAATTCTGCAGTCGACGGTACCGCGGGCCCGGGATCCACCGGATCTAGATAAG
TAATGATCAT
Features (pLannotate 1.2.2; 19 found; start..end, strand, type, name):
    101..235     +  polyA_signal   SV40 poly(A) signal: SV40 polyadenylation signal
    271..293     -  protein_bind   lac operator (fragment): The lac repressor binds to the lac operator to inhibit transcription in E. coli. This inhibition can be relieved by adding lactose or isopropyl-β-D-thiogalactopyranoside (IPTG). lac repressor encoded by lacI
    297..327     -  promoter       lac promoter: promoter for the E. coli lac operon
    342..363     -  protein_bind   CAP binding site: CAP binding activates transcription in the presence of cAMP. E. coli catabolite activator protein
    376..468     -  CDS            lacI (fragment): lac repressor; lacI; The lac repressor binds to the lac operator to inhibit transcription in E. coli. This inhibition can be relieved by adding lactose or isopropyl-β-D-thiogalactopyranoside (IPTG).
    651..1239    -  rep_origin     ori: high-copy-number ColE1/pMB1/pBR322/pUC origin of replication
   1410..2270    -  CDS            AmpR: β-lactamase; bla; confers resistance to ampicillin, carbenicillin, and related antibiotics
   2271..2375    -  promoter       AmpR promoter: bla
   2470..2505    +  CDS            rop (fragment): Rop protein, which maintains plasmids at low copy number; rop
   2607..2706    +  misc_feature   bom (fragment): basis of mobility region from pBR322
   2712..2866    -  CDS            lacZα (fragment): LacZα fragment of β-galactosidase; lacZ fragment
   4666..4775    +  promoter       chicken β-actin promoter (fragment): contains a 21-bp deletion relative to the standard chicken β-actin promoter
   4767..4888    +  promoter       chicken β-actin promoter (fragment): contains a 21-bp deletion relative to the standard chicken β-actin promoter
   4889..5858    +  intron         chimeric intron: chimera between introns from chicken β-actin and rabbit β-globin
   5905..6228    +  CDS            FKBP1A: FKB1A_HUMAN - Also known as FKBP1, FKBP12. Experimental evidence at protein level: Swiss-Prot protein existence level 1. Keeps in an inactive conformation TGFBR1, the TGF-beta type I serine/threonine kinase receptor, preventing TGF-beta receptor activation in absence of ligand. Recruits SMAD7 to ACVR1B which prevents the association of SMAD2 and SMAD3 with the activin receptor complex, thereby blocking the activin signal. May modulate the RYR1 calcium channel activity. PPIases accelerate the folding of proteins. It catalyzes the cis-trans isomerization of proline imidic peptide bonds in oligop
   6250..7140    +  CDS            HaloTag®: modified bacterial dehalogenase that forms covalent bonds with chloroalkane derivatives
   7162..16737   +  CDS            Dync1h1 (fragment): DYHC1_MOUSE - Also known as Dhc1, Dnch1, Dnchc1, Dyhc. Experimental evidence at protein level: Swiss-Prot protein existence level 1. Cytoplasmic dynein 1 acts as a motor for the intracellular retrograde motility of vesicles and organelles along microtubules. Dynein has ATPase activity; the force-producing power stroke is thought to occur on release of ADP. Plays a role in mitotic spindle assembly and metaphase plate congression. From Mus musculus (Mouse).
  16741..16784   +  misc_feature   MCS (fragment): multiple cloning site
  16803..78      +  CDS            large T antigen (fragment) (across the origin): large T antigen from SV40 (simian virus 40)
