[The description below was written by a language model from this plasmid's Addgene catalogue record and pLannotate feature annotations shown in this document.]
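Description:
pBetaActin-FKBP-Halo-Dync1h1motor is a mammalian expression plasmid of about 16.8 kb built on a β-actin promoter backbone (listed as P_actin). It is propagated in E. coli as a high-copy plasmid through a ColE1/pUC-type origin and selected with ampicillin via the β-lactamase gene. The annotation also picks up short remnants of lac regulatory elements, lacI, lacZα, rop and the pBR322 bom region. These are partial leftovers of the cloning vector lineage and have no evident role in the construct's function. No mammalian selection marker is annotated, which fits transient expression.

The expression cassette is driven by chicken β-actin promoter sequence followed by a chimeric chicken β-actin/rabbit β-globin intron, an arrangement that supports strong expression in many mammalian cell types. Downstream lies a single fusion reading frame. It begins with FKBP (annotated as matching human FKBP1A/FKBP12), continues with HaloTag, and ends with the motor domain of mouse cytoplasmic dynein 1 heavy chain (Dync1h1, residues 1453–4644), which lacks the N-terminal tail. An SV40 polyadenylation signal, flanked by a small fragment of large T antigen sequence, terminates the transcript.

HaloTag covalently binds chloroalkane-conjugated dyes, so the motor can be fluorescently labelled in live cells. FKBP allows chemically induced heterodimerization with an FRB-fused partner supplied from a separate construct. According to the record, this is used to recruit the dynein motor domain to the plasma membrane on demand. The associated study concerns microtubule retrograde flow and neuronal polarization.
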