Addgene plasmid #191333: pBetaActin-FKBP-Halo-Dync1h1motor
Purpose: Expresses the fluorescently labeled dynein motor domain fused to the dimerization domain FKBP to recruit it to the plasma membrane by using the chemical dimerization system FKBP-FRB
Depositing lab: Frank Bradke. Depositing organization: Deutsches Zentrum fuer Neurodegenerative Erkrankungen (DZNE). Publication: Microtubule retrograde flow retains neuronal polarization in a fluctuating state. Schelski M, Bradke F. Sci Adv. 2022 Nov 4;8(44):eabo2336. doi: 10.1126/sciadv.abo2336. Epub 2022 Nov 4. PubMed 36332023.
Backbone
  Vector backbone: P_actin
  Vector type: Mammalian Expression
Growth in bacteria
  Bacterial resistance: Ampicillin, 100 μg/mL
  Growth temperature: 37°C
  Growth strain: DH5alpha
  Copy number: High Copy
Gene/Insert
  Gene/Insert name: FKBP-Halo-Dync1h1motor
  Species: M. musculus (mouse)
  Mutation: DYNC1H1 motor domain aa 1453-4644
  Entrez Gene: Dync1h1 (a.k.a. 9930018I23Rik, DHC1, DHC1a, DNCL, Dnchc1, Dnec1, Dnecl, Loa, MAP1C, P22, Swl, mKIAA0325)
  Cloning method: Ligation Independent Cloning
Terms and licenses: Academic/Nonprofit Terms; Industry Terms: Not Available to Industry
How to cite: pBetaActin-FKBP-Halo-Dync1h1motor was a gift from Frank Bradke (Addgene plasmid # 191333 ; http://n2t.net/addgene:191333 ; RRID:Addgene_191333)
